Addgene plasmid #201306: pBD006
Purpose: D16: Promoter of TraesCS5D02G320700 as Golden Gate compatible MoClo PROM part
Depositing lab: Benjamin Schwessinger. Depositing organization: Australian National University.
Backbone
  Vector backbone: pAGM9121
  Vector type: Plant Expression
Growth in bacteria
  Bacterial resistance: Spectinomycin, 50 μg/mL
  Growth temperature: 37°C
  Growth strain: DH5alpha
  Copy number: High Copy
Gene/Insert
  Gene/Insert name: D16: Promoter of TraesCS5D02G320700
  Species: Triticum aestivum
  Mutation: removal of BsaI and BpiI sites
  Cloning method: Restriction Enzyme; 5′ cloning site unknown (unknown if destroyed)
Terms and licenses: Academic/Nonprofit Terms; Industry Terms: Not Available to Industry
How to cite: pBD006 was a gift from Benjamin Schwessinger (Addgene plasmid # 201306 ; http://n2t.net/addgene:201306 ; RRID:Addgene_201306)
