[The description below was written by a language model from this plasmid's Addgene catalogue record and pLannotate feature annotations shown in this document.]
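Description:
pBD006 is a Golden Gate/MoClo part plasmid built on the pAGM9121 backbone, a small bacterial cloning vector used to hold standardised modules for hierarchical assembly of plant expression constructs. Its insert, designated D16, is the promoter region of the bread wheat (Triticum aestivum) gene TraesCS5D02G320700, formatted as a MoClo PROM part. Internal BsaI and BpiI recognition sites have been removed from the promoter sequence. This domestication step is needed because these type IIS enzymes drive Golden Gate assembly, and any internal sites would cause the part to be cut during the reaction. The record does not state the length of the promoter fragment, the flanking overhangs, or the function or expression pattern of the source gene.

The sequenced plasmid is 2,869 nt, and automated annotation picks up only backbone elements. These are a high-copy ColE1/pUC-type origin of replication and an aadA aminoglycoside adenylyltransferase gene conferring spectinomycin/streptomycin resistance, consistent with the listed spectinomycin selection. Upstream of aadA are short fragments of a class 1 integron Pc promoter and of a gentamicin acetyltransferase gene. These are most likely remnants of the integron context from which the resistance cassette was derived, and the gentamicin fragment is far too short to be a functional marker. The wheat promoter itself is not annotated and presumably lies in the unannotated remainder of the sequence.

Although catalogued as a plant expression vector, pBD006 carries no coding sequence, terminator or plant selection marker. It serves as a donor of a promoter module to be combined with other MoClo parts into full transcription units, for example to test or exploit this wheat promoter's activity.
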