Features (pLannotate 1.2.2; 4 found; start..end, strand, type, name):
     23..46      +  promoter       Pc promoter (fragment): intI1 (promoter lies within the coding sequence); class 1 integron promoter
    222..278     +  CDS            GmR (fragment): gentamycin acetyltransferase; aacC1; confers resistance to gentamycin
    289..1076    +  CDS            SmR (fragment): aminoglycoside adenylyltransferase (Murphy, 1985); aadA; confers resistance to spectinomycin and streptomycin
   1417..2005    +  rep_origin     ori: high-copy-number ColE1/pMB1/pBR322/pUC origin of replication
>Addgene plasmid #201306 | pBD006 | addgene full sequence | sequence record 409554 | Addgene NGS Result
GTGCCGAGGCACGAACCCAGTGGACATAAGCCTGTTCGGTTCGTAAGCTGTAATGCAAGTAGCGTATGCG
CTCACGCAACTGGTCCAGAACCTTGACCGAACGCAGCGGTGGTAACGGCGCAGTGGCGGTTTTCATGGCT
TGTTATGACTGTTTTTTTGGGGTACAGTCTATGCCTCGGGCATCCAAGCAGCAAGCGCGTTACGCCGTGG
GTCGATGTTTGATGTTATGGAGCAGCAACGATGTTACGCAGCAGGGCAGTCGCCCTAAAACAAAGTTAAA
CATCATGGGGGAAGCGGTGATCGCCGAAGTATCGACTCAACTATCAGAGGTAGTTGGCGTCATCGAGCGC
CATCTCGAACCGACGTTGCTGGCCGTACATTTGTACGGCTCCGCAGTGGATGGCGGCCTGAAGCCACACA
GCGATATTGATTTGCTGGTTACGGTGACCGTAAGGCTTGATGAAACAACGCGGCGAGCTTTGATCAACGA
CCTTTTGGAAACTTCGGCTTCCCCTGGAGAGAGCGAGATTCTCCGCGCTGTAGAAGTCACCATTGTTGTG
CACGACGACATCATTCCGTGGCGTTATCCAGCTAAGCGCGAACTGCAATTTGGAGAATGGCAGCGCAATG
ACATTCTTGCAGGTATCTTCGAGCCAGCCACGATCGACATTGATCTGGCTATCTTGCTGACAAAAGCAAG
AGAACATAGCGTTGCCTTGGTAGGTCCAGCGGCGGAGGAACTCTTTGATCCGGTTCCTGAACAGGATCTA
TTTGAGGCGCTAAATGAAACCTTAACGCTATGGAACTCGCCGCCCGACTGGGCTGGCGATGAGCGAAATG
TAGTGCTTACGTTGTCCCGCATTTGGTACAGCGCAGTAACCGGCAAAATCGCGCCGAAGGATGTCGCTGC
CGACTGGGCAATGGAGCGCCTGCCGGCCCAGTATCAGCCCGTCATACTTGAAGCTAGACAGGCTTATCTT
GGACAAGAAGAAGATCGCTTGGCCTCGCGCGCAGATCAGTTGGAAGAATTTGTCCATTACGTGAAAGGCG
AGATCACCAAGGTAGTCGGCAAATAATGTCTAGCTAGAAATTCGTTCAAGCCGACGCCGCTTCGCGGCGC
GGCTTAACTCAAGCGTTAGATGCACTAAGCACATAATTGCTCACAGCCAAACTATCAGGTCAAGTCTGCT
TTTATTATTTTTAAGCGTGCATAATAAGCCCTACACAAATTGGGAGATATATCATGCTGTCAGACCAAGT
TTACTCATATATACTTTAGATTGATTTAAAACTTCATTTTTAATTTAAAAGGATCTAGGTGAAGATCCTT
TTTGATAATCTCATGACCAAAATCCCTTAACGTGAGTTTTCGTTCCACTGAGCGTCAGACCCCGTAGAAA
AGATCAAAGGATCTTCTTGAGATCCTTTTTTTCTGCGCGTAATCTGCTGCTTGCAAACAAAAAAACCACC
GCTACCAGCGGTGGTTTGTTTGCCGGATCAAGAGCTACCAACTCTTTTTCCGAAGGTAACTGGCTTCAGC
AGAGCGCAGATACCAAATACTGTTCTTCTAGTGTAGCCGTAGTTAGGCCACCACTTCAAGAACTCTGTAG
CACCGCCTACATACCTCGCTCTGCTAATCCTGTTACCAGTGGCTGCTGCCAGTGGCGATAAGTCGTGTCT
TACCGGGTTGGACTCAAGACGATAGTTACCGGATAAGGCGCAGCGGTCGGGCTGAACGGGGGGTTCGTGC
ACACAGCCCAGCTTGGAGCGAACGACCTACACCGAACTGAGATACCTACAGCGTGAGCTATGAGAAAGCG
CCACGCTTCCCGAAGGGAGAAAGGCGGACAGGTATCCGGTAAGCGGCAGGGTCGGAACAGGAGAGCGCAC
GAGGGAGCTTCCAGGGGGAAACGCCTGGTATCTTTATAGTCCTGTCGGGTTTCGCCACCTCTGACTTGAG
CGTCGATTTTTGTGATGCTCGTCAGGGGGGCGGAGCCTATGGAAAAACGCCAGCAACGCGGCCTTTTTAC
GGTTCCTGCACTCTGTGGTCTCAGGAGCATGTGTCAAGCACTATGACGTGAAGGAGAAAAGGAAGGCGGA
GTGGTTCAACATCTTGATGACGGCGACCGGCGGGAAGATGAACCTAACTCAAAGAGAAGAAAACCAAGGT
CGAAGAGAGGAAGGTTGAACTCACGACCGCTTCAGAGGATACCAAGATGTTTCCCATGAAGATGGACGAG
CTGGATGCGGATGTGGCGATGATCGACCTCATTGTACGTATTAGGATGTTGAAGCGCTTGGCATCTGTGT
TAGGATTTTGAACATACGTGTTCCAGAGGTTAAATAAAACAGGTGTTCTACCATTTTTATTTTATTTGAT
TATACTATGTTCCTAGTTCCTTCGCCCGCAGTGCAACGACGAGGGAGTTCCGTGCGTTTTGCATCAGATT
AGCACAATGGCCTCTTCCACGTAAGTTGTACCAAAAAAGTGTTTGCGCGTGAACGGTACGTTCAACTCTT
GCGTTCACGGCACATGCTTAATAATTGCTTATATCCTTTATTCTGTCCGAACGAAACGCGTGTTTCCCCC
TACATAAACGGCGTGAAGAACGTCTGTCCTGCTATCTTGGGAAACAAATCCGGTCGATCGTCGGAAAACC
AAAAACAGACGAGGAAATCTGTCCCGAAACCTAGATACATACAGCCGGTTCCCAACTTGACCCTGATCTC
GGCCCAGAGTAAACGCACGCGTCGTCTGCTCTCGATCCATATAAGCTACGCCTATCCCCCGTCTCTGCGA
TCCACACGCGCGCGCGCACCGATCGATCCAACTCATCGCTGCAACCACCAGCCAATGCGAGACCACGAA
